Addgene plasmid #19629: pGC97
Depositing lab: Jane Hubbard. Depositing organization: NYU Grossman School of Medicine. Publication: A "FLP-Out" system for controlled gene expression in Caenorhabditis elegans. Voutev R, Hubbard EJ. Genetics. 2008 Sep;180(1):103-19. doi: 10.1534/genetics.108.090274. PubMed 18723890.
Backbone
  Vector backbone: pGC97
  Vector type: Worm Expression ; FLP/FRT, destination vector
Growth in bacteria
  Bacterial resistance: Chloramphenicol and Ampicillin, 25 & 100 μg/mL
  Growth temperature: 37°C
  Growth strain: DB3.1
  Growth instructions: DB3.1 cells
  Copy number: High Copy
Gene/Insert
  Gene/Insert name: Gateway(R1-R2)<4xNLS-GFP::let-858(3’)-(Cbr)unc-119(+)<tdimer2(12)::let-858(3’)
  Species: C. elegans (nematode), S. cerevisiae (budding yeast); A. victoria, Discosoma sp.
  Cloning method: Restriction Enzyme
  Sequencing primers: 5′ M13R
Terms and licenses: Academic/Nonprofit Terms; Industry Terms: Not Available to Industry
How to cite: pGC97 was a gift from Jane Hubbard (Addgene plasmid # 19629 ; http://n2t.net/addgene:19629 ; RRID:Addgene_19629)
