[The description below was written by a language model from this plasmid's Addgene catalogue record and pLannotate feature annotations shown in this document.]
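Description:
pGC97 is a Gateway destination vector for building "FLP-Out" expression constructs in Caenorhabditis elegans. It replicates in E. coli from a high-copy ColE1/pUC-type origin and carries two bacterial markers: a β-lactamase gene (ampicillin resistance) in the backbone and a chloramphenicol acetyltransferase gene within the Gateway cassette. That cassette also contains the ccdB toxin gene, so the unrecombined plasmid is propagated in a ccdB-tolerant strain (DB3.1). After an LR reaction, ccdB counter-selects against unrecombined plasmids. The catalogue describes the cassette as R1-R2. The automated annotation calls the second site attR3 with an overlapping attB2 core, which is probably an annotation-tool discrepancy.

The Gateway cassette sits at the upstream end of the payload, which suggests it receives a promoter of choice, as the record lists no worm promoter. Downstream lie two FRT sites in the same orientation. They flank a segment containing 4xNLS-GFP (a nuclear-localised Aequorea-derived GFP, annotated as sg25) with the let-858 3' region, followed by the C. briggsae unc-119(+) rescue gene. The rescue gene serves as a transformation marker in unc-119 mutant worms. Beyond the second FRT is the tandem-dimer red/orange Discosoma protein tdimer2(12), again with a let-858 3' end.

Before recombination, the inserted promoter should drive nuclear GFP, and the first 3' region should prevent expression of the downstream reporter. When yeast FLP recombinase is supplied, the FRT-flanked segment is excised, placing tdimer2(12) under the promoter and switching cells from green to red. The construct is therefore suited to testing and visualising spatially or temporally controlled FLP-mediated gene activation and to marking cells in worms.
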