Features (pLannotate 1.2.2; 28 found; start..end, strand, type, name):
    237..392     -  CDS            mrpl-49 (fragment): RM49_CAEEL - Protein inferred from homology: Swiss-Prot protein existence level 3. From Caenorhabditis elegans.
    443..474     -  misc_feature   MCS (fragment): pBluescript multiple cloning site
    475..594     +  protein_bind   attR1: mutant version of attR; recombination site for the Gateway® LR reaction LR Clonase™
    624..654     +  promoter       lac UV5 promoter: E. coli lac promoter with an "up" mutation
    678..707     +  promoter       cat promoter (fragment): promoter of the E. coli cat gene encoding chloramphenicol acetyltransferase
    708..1367    +  CDS            CmR: chloramphenicol acetyltransferase; cat; confers resistance to chloramphenicol
   1546..1704    +  CDS            ccdA (fragment): CCDA_ECO57 - Also known as H, letA. Experimental evidence at protein level: Swiss-Prot protein existence level 1. Antitoxin component of a type II toxin-antitoxin (TA) system which inhibits the post-segregational killing (PSK) of plasmid-free cells, also referred to as a plasmid addiction system. Binds to and blocks the activity of CcdB; will also remove bound CcdB protein from the CcdB-GyrA complex by forming a CcdA-CcdB complex, a process termed rejuvenation. Functions as a transcriptional corepressor for the ccdAB operon, repression also requires CcdB (By similarity). From Escherichia coli
   1709..2011    +  CDS            ccdB: CCDB_ECOLI - Also known as G, letB, letD. Experimental evidence at protein level: Swiss-Prot protein existence level 1. Toxic component of a type II toxin-antitoxin (TA) system, functioning in plasmid maintainence. Responsible for the post- segregational killing (PSK) of plasmid-free cells, also referred to as a plasmid addiction system. Half-life of over 2 hours. Cell killing by CcdB is accompanied by filamentation, defects in chromosome and plasmid segregation, defects in cell division, formation of anucleate cells, decreased DNA synthesis and plasmid loss. Interferes with the activity of DN
   2055..2176    -  protein_bind   attR3: mutant version of attR; recombination site for the Gateway® LR reaction LR Clonase™
   2158..2178    -  protein_bind   attB2: mutant version of attB; core recombination site for the Gateway® BP reaction BP Clonase™
   2218..2265    -  protein_bind   FRT: FLP-mediated recombination occurs in the 8-bp core sequence TCTAGAAA (Turan and Bode, 2011). FLP recombinase from the Saccharomyces cerevisiae 2μ plasmid
   2268..2287    -  misc_feature   MCS (fragment): pUC18/19 multiple cloning site
   2466..3326    +  CDS            sg25: sg25 is a basic (constitutively fluorescent) green fluorescent protein published in 1997, derived from Aequorea victoria.
   4643..4660    -  misc_feature   P element 5' end (fragment): No description available
   4771..5613    +  CDS            unc-119: UN119_CAEEL - Experimental evidence at protein level: Swiss-Prot protein existence level 1. Myristoyl-binding protein that acts as a cargo adapter: specifically binds the myristoyl moiety of a subset of N-terminally myristoylated proteins and is required for their localization. Plays a key role in ciliary membrane localization of proteins. Required for the establishment or function of the nervous system. From Caenorhabditis elegans.
   5904..5927    -  misc_feature   MCS (fragment): pUC18/19 multiple cloning site
   5943..5959    -  misc_feature   MCS (fragment): pBluescript multiple cloning site
   5975..6022    -  protein_bind   FRT: FLP-mediated recombination occurs in the 8-bp core sequence TCTAGAAA (Turan and Bode, 2011). FLP recombinase from the Saccharomyces cerevisiae 2μ plasmid
   6051..7442    +  CDS            tdimer2(12): tdimer2(12) is a basic (constitutively fluorescent) orange fluorescent protein published in 2002, derived from Discosoma sp.. It has low acid sensitivity.
   7925..7960    +  CDS            rop (fragment): Rop protein, which maintains plasmids at low copy number; rop
   8062..8161    +  misc_feature   bom (fragment): basis of mobility region from pBR322
   8259..8363    +  promoter       AmpR promoter: bla
   8364..9224    +  CDS            AmpR: β-lactamase; bla; confers resistance to ampicillin, carbenicillin, and related antibiotics
   9395..9983    +  rep_origin     ori: high-copy-number ColE1/pMB1/pBR322/pUC origin of replication
  10166..10258   +  CDS            lacI (fragment): lac repressor; lacI; The lac repressor binds to the lac operator to inhibit transcription in E. coli. This inhibition can be relieved by adding lactose or isopropyl-β-D-thiogalactopyranoside (IPTG).
  10271..10292   +  protein_bind   CAP binding site: CAP binding activates transcription in the presence of cAMP. E. coli catabolite activator protein
  10307..10337   +  promoter       lac promoter: promoter for the E. coli lac operon
  10345..10361   +  protein_bind   lac operator: The lac repressor binds to the lac operator to inhibit transcription in E. coli. This inhibition can be relieved by adding lactose or isopropyl-β-D-thiogalactopyranoside (IPTG). lac repressor encoded by lacI
>Addgene plasmid #19629 | pGC97 | depositor full sequence | sequence record 9261 | Author sequence
AAGCTTGGGCTGCAGTTTGTGCAACAAATTGAGGAAGGCATTCTAGAGAAGAATTTCGGCATTTCGCAAT
GATACAAAATGAAGAGAATAAGGAAATGACGGTGAAATAACCGGTTTGAAGGTAAAAATGATAAAGTAGA
CAATTGAATTTTTCTAGTTCATTCTCCAACAATAAATTCACAACAAAACAAATCTGCCTAGATAAAAAAC
TAAAAGATATATCAAGAATACATCTAGAATCCTTTGCTGTAGAAGAATTGCTCAATAAGAACACGTGGAG
CTCCTTTAATTTTGATACGACCTTTCAACTCATCGACGTGACTGGCGATCGAATGTCCAAGATGTTCTTC
AAGATAGGAGCGGAGATCATTTTCGCAAGCCTGAAAGATATTTATGTTGATTCAGGATTTAATAATGTTC
CCAACTTACAAAAATGTCTCCGTCGAGGTCGACGGTATCGATAAGCTTGATATCACAAGTTTGTACAAAA
AAGCTGAACGAGAAACGTAAAATGATATAAATATCAATATATTAAATTAGATTTTGCATAAAAAACAGAC
TACATAATACTGTAAAACACAACATATCCAGTCATATTGGCGGCCGCATTAGGCACCCCAGGCTTTACAC
TTTATGCTTCCGGCTCGTATAATGTGTGGATTTTGAGTTAGGATCCGTCGAGATTTTCAGGAGCTAAGGA
AGCTAAAATGGAGAAAAAAATCACTGGATATACCACCGTTGATATATCCCAATGGCATCGTAAAGAACAT
TTTGAGGCATTTCAGTCAGTTGCTCAATGTACCTATAACCAGACCGTTCAGCTGGATATTACGGCCTTTT
TAAAGACCGTAAAGAAAAATAAGCACAAGTTTTATCCGGCCTTTATTCACATTCTTGCCCGCCTGATGAA
TGCTCATCCGGAATTCCGTATGGCAATGAAAGACGGTGAGCTGGTGATATGGGATAGTGTTCACCCTTGT
TACACCGTTTTCCATGAGCAAACTGAAACGTTTTCATCGCTCTGGAGTGAATACCACGACGATTTCCGGC
AGTTTCTACACATATATTCGCAAGATGTGGCGTGTTACGGTGAAAACCTGGCCTATTTCCCTAAAGGGTT
TATTGAGAATATGTTTTTCGTCTCAGCCAATCCCTGGGTGAGTTTCACCAGTTTTGATTTAAACGTGGCC
AATATGGACAACTTCTTCGCCCCCGTTTTCACCATGGGCAAATATTATACGCAAGGCGACAAGGTGCTGA
TGCCGCTGGCGATTCAGGTTCATCATGCCGTTTGTGATGGCTTCCATGTCGGCAGAATGCTTAATGAATT
ACAACAGTACTGCGATGAGTGGCAGGGCGGGGCGTAAACGCGTGGATCCGGCTTACTAAAAGCCAGATAA
CAGTATGCGTATTTGCGCGCTGATTTTTGCGGTATAAGAATATATACTGATATGTATACCCGAAGTATGT
CAAAAAGAGGTATGCTATGAAGCAGCGTATTACAGTGACAGTTGACAGCGACAGCTATCAGTTGCTCAAG
GCATATATGATGTCAATATCTCCGGTCTGGTAAGCACAACCATGCAGAATGAAGCCCGTCGTCTGCGTGC
CGAACGCTGGAAAGCGGAAAATCAGGAAGGGATGGCTGAGGTCGCCCGGTTTATTGAAATGAACGGCTCT
TTTGCTGACGAGAACAGGGGCTGGTGAAATGCAGTTTAAGGTTTACACCTATAAAAGAGAGAGCCGTTAT
CGTCTGTTTGTGGATGTACAGAGTGATATTATTGACACGCCCGGGCGACGGATGGTGATCCCCCTGGCCA
GTGCACGTCTGCTGTCAGATAAAGTCTCCCGTGAACTTTACCCGGTGGTGCATATCGGGGATGAAAGCTG
GCGCATGATGACCACCGATATGGCCAGTGTGCCGGTCTCCGTTATCGGGGAAGAAGTGGCTGATCTCAGC
CACCGCGAAAATGACATCAAAAACGCCATTAACCTGATGTTCTGGGGAATATAAATGTCAGGCTCCCTTA
TACACAGCCAGTCTGCAGGTCGACCATAGTGACTGGATATGTTGTGTTTTACAGCATTATGTAGTCTGTT
TTTTATGCAAAATCTAATTTAATATATTGATATTTATATCATTTTACGTTTCTCGTTCAGCTTTCTTGTA
CAAAGTGGTGATATCAGATCCACTAGTTCTAGCTTCAAAAGCGCTCTGAAGTTCCTATACTTTCTAGAGA
ATAGGAACTTCGGAATAGGAACTTCAAGATCCCCGGGTACCGAGCTCAGAAAAAATGACTGCTCCAAAGA
AGAAGCGTAAGGTACCGGCAGAAAAAATGACTGCTCCAAAGAAGAAGCGTAAGGTACCGGCAGAAAAAAT
GACTGCTCCAAAGAAGAAGCGTAAGGTACCGGCAGAAAAAATGACTGCTCCAAAGAAGAAGCGTAAGGTA
CCGGTAGAAAAAATGAGTAAAGGAGAAGAACTTTTCACTGGAGTTGTCCCAATTCTTGTTGAATTAGATG
GTGATGTTAATGGGCACAAATTTTCTGTCAGTGGAGAGGGTGAAGGTGATGCAACATACGGAAAACTTAC
CCTTAAATTTATTTGCACTACTGGAAAACTACCTGTTCCATGGGTAAGTTTAAACATATATATACTAACT
AACCCTGATTATTTAAATTTTCAGCCAACACTTGTCACTACTTTCTGTTATGGTGTTCAATGCTTCTCGA
GATACCCAGATCATATGAAACGGCATGACTTTTTCAAGAGTGCCATGCCCGAAGGTTATGTACAGGAAAG
AACTATATTTTTCAAAGATGACGGGAACTACAAGACACGTAAGTTTAAACAGTTCGGTACTAACTAACCA
TACATATTTAAATTTTCAGGTGCTGAAGTCAAGTTTGAAGGTGATACCCTTGTTAATAGAATCGAGTTAA
AAGGTATTGATTTTAAAGAAGATGGAAACATTCTTGGACACAAATTGGAATACAACTATAACTCACACAA
TGTATACATCATGGCAGACAAACAAAAGAATGGAATCAAAGTTGTAAGTTTAAACATGATTTTACTAACT
AACTAATCTGATTTAAATTTTCAGAACTTCAAAATTAGACACAACATTGAAGATGGAAGCGTTCAACTAG
CAGACCATTATCAACAAAATACTCCAATTGGCGATGGCCCTGTCCTTTTACCAGACAACCATTACCTGTC
CACACAATCTGCCCTTTCGAAAGATCCCAACGAAAAGAGAGACCACATGGTCCTTCTTGAGTTTGTAACA
GCTGCTGGGATTACACATGGCATGGACGAACTATACAAAAGCCCACAAGCTTTGGAATTCGCTAGCCGGC
CATACAAGTAATCCGGATGATCGACGCCAACGTCGTTGAATTTTCAAATTTTAAATACTGAATATTTGTT
TTTTTTCCTATTATTTATTTATTCTCTTTGTGTTTTTTTTCTTGCTTTCTAAAAAATTAATTCAATCCAA
ATCTAAACATGAGCGGTTTTTTTTCTCTTTCCGTCTCCCAATTCGTATTCCGCTCCTCTCATCTGAACAC
AATGTGCAAGTTTATTTATCTTCTCGCTTTCATTTCATTAGGACGTGGGGGGAATTGGTGGAAGGGGGAA
ACACACAAAAGGATGATGGAAATGAAATAAGGACACACAATATGCAACAACATTCAATTCAGAAATATGG
AGGAAGGTTTAAAAGAAAACATAAAAATATATAGAGGAGGAAGGAAAACTAGTCTAGAATCCTATGCTTG
CACTTTGAGCCAATTTATCCAAGTCCTTGTAAAAAGTATTCGAAAATTGTTAACGGATAAAATGTTTATT
ATAATATCAAAAACAATTTGTCAGTTGACCACTTTTTGATATATTTGACAGAAACCGGGATGAATTGGCT
CAAAGTTAGGGCGCCCTTCTATTACAGGGTTTCTGATAACAAACCGGTTATTAACTCCCAACAAGGGATG
ATTTCAATTCATCATGCTCAAATTGACCCAAATTAAGTTACATGACAAATTCATCGCCCTTTTCAACTCT
TCTTGGCTCATCATCTGTTATTCTGTTCCTATTCTGTCTGCACCCTATACCCCTTTGCATACTCTCTCGT
CATTCCTTTCTTGGATAGTGTCTTCTTCTCCCCAGCTCTGCTACTTCTATGACTTGCGCCCGCTGCTTTT
CCGCTCGTTCCTCTCCTCTCTGACGTCTTCTTCTGCTTCTTTTCTCCTTCCTTTTTCCCTTCTCAATCTT
CCTCTTTTTCCCATTTCTGTCAATCATTCGAAGAAGAAGAAGAAGAAGACCCTCATTCATTTCATTTTTT
TTTCTGTCGGTGTGTGCTGCTCGGTTAAGAGTGAGCTCTCTATTCCACGTCTTCTTCTTTTTCTTCTTCG
ATTCGAATCAATCACTCCACCAAAACGCATTCGTTTTTGGGATTCACCCCGCGGTTCGCAACAGGTTTCT
TTTTCAAATTATTAGCGTTATAAATAGAAAAATGGTGGAGTTTCAATAAAAATGATAATTTACAAAGTGT
ATTTTGATTACATGTACTCAAAAAGGTTGAAATTTTTCATACCAGTTTTCCGGAAATCCATCTGATATCA
TTATCGTATTTTTCTTTTTAAAAATGTTTTCAAAAAAAAACAAAATATAGCTGGTTATTTGGCACCCTCT
AATTACCATTTTCCTGTCACACCACACTCTTTTCCTTCTTCCACTTCTTTCCGTTTTCAGCCGCTTCCAA
CCAAACCGATATGAAAGCCGAGCAACAACAATCGATTCCACCCGGCTCGGCGACCTTCCCGTCGCAGGTG
AGACTCAGAAAACTAGAGAAACCGCTCAACTAACTCTTGATATCCGATTTCATTCTTTTCTCTTTTCTTT
TTGTTGAACTTTTCCATATTTCCAGATGCCACGGCCACCACCAAGCACCGAACAAGGAATCACAACGGAA
TCGGAGCTTGCGAAGAAAGCTCAAATCACTCCGAACGACGTTTTAGCACTTCCGGGAATCACTCAAGGTA
TCTTGCTCCCTTTGGATTTCAGTTTAAAACATAAATTTAGGATTCTTATGCTCCCCATCTGCGAACATCT
ATAACATCGAGTTCACCAAGTTCCAAATCCGTGATCTGGACACTGAGCAAGTGCTTTTCGAGATCGCCAA
ACCGGAGAACGATCAGGAGAATGATGAGTCGCCACAGGAGTCGGCAAGATACGTGCGTTATAGATTTGCT
CCAAACTTTTTGAAACTCAAAACGGTCGGAGCAACTGTGGAATTCAAAGTAGGAGACATCCCAATCCATC
ATTTCCGAATGATCGAACGTCACTTCTTCAAAGATCGCCTTCTGAAGTGTTTTGACTTTGAATTCGGATT
CTGTATTCCGAATTCACGAAACAACTGTGAACATATCTATGAGTTCCCTCAACTCTCTCAACAACTCAGT
GAGTCATTATTCTAAAAAGTACAATTCAAAAGACTAATCTCTTTTTCAGTGGACGACATGATCAACAATC
CAAACGAGACTCGTTCTGACAGCTTCTATTTCGTCGATAACAAACTCGTCATGCACAACAAAGCCGACTA
CTCATATGATGCATAAATATTTAATACAAAAATGTTCTGGATAATTATTCTGTCGAATAGAAAAAAAACT
CCAAATGTGATTAAATTCCAATAATTCCTGTCTAGTTTGTTCCTTCCCCTTCCCCTTCTCATGTTCAATG
CATTCCTAAGCTTTTCAGTTCCCCCCTTGTTTCTATATTTTTTCGCTGTCCTGTCACACTCGCTAAAAAC
ACTAATCACACGGAAATCTGTTTTCAATAAAAACTCCAACTTTAACTCATTTTCAATTTCAACTGAAAGA
TTTTTTCATTAGAGAATGTCTAGGCATGCCTGCAGGTCGACTCTAGACCGCGGTTTTGGCGCGGATCCAC
TAGTTCTAGCTTCAAAAGCGCTCTGAAGTTCCTATACTTTCTAGAGAATAGGAACTTCGGAATAGGAACT
TCAAGATCCCCGGTAGACGATAAGGATCCGATGGTGGCCTCCTCCGAGGACGTCATCAAAGAGTTCATGC
GCTTCAAGGTGCGCATGGAGGGCTCCGTGAACGGCCACGAGTTCGAGATCGAGGGCGAGGGCGAGGGCCG
CCCCTACGAGGGCACCCAGACCGCCAAGCTGAAGGTGACCAAGGGCGGCCCCCTGCCCTTCGCCTGGGAC
ATCCTGTCCCCCCAGTTCCAGTACGGCTCCAAGGCGTACGTGAAGCACCCCGCCGACATCCCCGACTACA
AGAAGCTGTCCTTCCCCGAGGGCTTCAAGTGGGAGCGCGTGATGAACTTCGAGGACGGCGGCGTGGTGAC
CGTGACCCAGGACTCCTCCCTGCAGGACGGCACGCTGATCTACAAGGTGAAGTTCCGCGGCACCAACTTC
CCCCCCGACGGCCCCGTAATGCAGAAGAAGACCATGGGCTGGGAGGCCTCCACCGAGCGCCTGTACCCCC
GCGACGGCGTGCTGAAGGGCGAGATCCACCAGGCCCTGAAGCTGAAGGACGGCGGCCACTACCTGGTGGA
GTTCAAGACCATCTACATGGCCAAGAAGCCCGTGCAGCTGCCCGGCTACTACTACGTGGACACCAAGCTG
GACATCACCTCCCACAACGAGGACTACACCATCGTGGAACAGTACGAGCGCTCCGAGGGCCGCCACCACC
TGTTCCTGGGGCATGGCACCGGCAGCACCGGCAGCGGCAGCTCCGGCACCGCCTCCTCCGAGGACGTCAT
CAAAGAGTTCATGCGCTTCAAGGTGCGCATGGAGGGCTCCGTGAACGGCCACGAGTTCGAGATCGAGGGC
GAGGGCGAGGGCCGCCCCTACGAGGGCACCCAGACCGCCAAGCTGAAGGTGACCAAGGGCGGCCCCCTGC
CCTTCGCCTGGGACATCCTGTCCCCCCAGTTCCAGTACGGCTCCAAGGCGTACGTGAAGCACCCCGCCGA
CATCCCCGACTACAAGAAGCTGTCCTTCCCCGAGGGCTTCAAGTGGGAGCGCGTGATGAACTTCGAGGAC
GGCGGCGTGGTGACCGTGACCCAGGACTCCTCCCTGCAGGACGGCACGCTGATCTACAAGGTGAAGTTCC
GCGGCACCAACTTCCCCCCCGACGGCCCCGTAATGCAGAAGAAGACCATGGGCTGGGAGGCCTCCACCGA
GCGCCTGTACCCCCGCGACGGCGTGCTGAAGGGCGAGATCCACCAGGCCCTGAAGCTGAAGGACGGCGGC
CACTACCTGGTGGAGTTCAAGACCATCTACATGGCCAAGAAGCCCGTGCAGCTGCCCGGCTACTACTACG
TGGACACCAAGCTGGACATCACCTCCCACAACGAGGACTACACCATCGTGGAACAGTACGAGCGCTCCGA
GGGCCGCCACCACCTGTTCCTGTAGGAATTCGCTAGCCGGCCATACAAGTAATCCGGATGATCGACGCCA
ACGTCGTTGAATTTTCAAATTTTAAATACTGAATATTTGTTTTTTTTCCTATTATTTATTTATTCTCTTT
GTGTTTTTTTTCTTGCTTTCTAAAAAATTAATTCAATCCAAATCTAAACATGAGCGGTTTTTTTTCTCTT
TCCGTCTCCCAATTCGTATTCCGCTCCTCTCATCTGAACACAATGTGCAAGTTTATTTATCTTCTCGCTT
TCATTTCATTAGGACGTGGGGGGAATTGGTGGAAGGGGGAAACACACAAAAGGATGATGGAAATGAAATA
AGGACACACAATATGCAACAACATTCAATTCAGAAATATGGAGGAAGGTTTAAAAGAAAACATAAAAATA
TATAGAGGAGGAAGGAAAACTAGTAAAAAATAAGCAAAGAAATTAGGCGAACGATGAGAATTGTCCTCGC
TTGGGCCCTTTCGTCTCGCGCGTTTCGGTGATGACGGTGAAAACCTCTGACACATGCAGCTCCCGGAGAC
GGTCACAGCTTGTCTGTAAGCGGATGCCGGGAGCAGACAAGCCCGTCAGGGCGCGTCAGCGGGTGTTGGC
GGGTGTCGGGGCTGGCTTAACTATGCGGCATCAGAGCAGATTGTACTGAGAGTGCACCATATGCGGTGTG
AAATACCGCACAGATGCGTAAGGAGAAAATACCGCATCAGGCGGCCTTAAGGGCCTCGTGATACGCCTAT
TTTTATAGGTTAATGTCATGATAATAATGGTTTCTTAGACGTCAGGTGGCACTTTTCGGGGAAATGTGCG
CGGAACCCCTATTTGTTTATTTTTCTAAATACATTCAAATATGTATCCGCTCATGAGACAATAACCCTGA
TAAATGCTTCAATAATATTGAAAAAGGAAGAGTATGAGTATTCAACATTTCCGTGTCGCCCTTATTCCCT
TTTTTGCGGCATTTTGCCTTCCTGTTTTTGCTCACCCAGAAACGCTGGTGAAAGTAAAAGATGCTGAAGA
TCAGTTGGGTGCACGAGTGGGTTACATCGAACTGGATCTCAACAGCGGTAAGATCCTTGAGAGTTTTCGC
CCCGAAGAACGTTTTCCAATGATGAGCACTTTTAAAGTTCTGCTATGTGGCGCGGTATTATCCCGTATTG
ACGCCGGGCAAGAGCAACTCGGTCGCCGCATACACTATTCTCAGAATGACTTGGTTGAGTACTCACCAGT
CACAGAAAAGCATCTTACGGATGGCATGACAGTAAGAGAATTATGCAGTGCTGCCATAACCATGAGTGAT
AACACTGCGGCCAACTTACTTCTGACAACGATCGGAGGACCGAAGGAGCTAACCGCTTTTTTGCACAACA
TGGGGGATCATGTAACTCGCCTTGATCGTTGGGAACCGGAGCTGAATGAAGCCATACCAAACGACGAGCG
TGACACCACGATGCCTGTAGCAATGGCAACAACGTTGCGCAAACTATTAACTGGCGAACTACTTACTCTA
GCTTCCCGGCAACAATTAATAGACTGGATGGAGGCGGATAAAGTTGCAGGACCACTTCTGCGCTCGGCCC
TTCCGGCTGGCTGGTTTATTGCTGATAAATCTGGAGCCGGTGAGCGTGGGTCTCGCGGTATCATTGCAGC
ACTGGGGCCAGATGGTAAGCCCTCCCGTATCGTAGTTATCTACACGACGGGGAGTCAGGCAACTATGGAT
GAACGAAATAGACAGATCGCTGAGATAGGTGCCTCACTGATTAAGCATTGGTAACTGTCAGACCAAGTTT
ACTCATATATACTTTAGATTGATTTAAAACTTCATTTTTAATTTAAAAGGATCTAGGTGAAGATCCTTTT
TGATAATCTCATGACCAAAATCCCTTAACGTGAGTTTTCGTTCCACTGAGCGTCAGACCCCGTAGAAAAG
ATCAAAGGATCTTCTTGAGATCCTTTTTTTCTGCGCGTAATCTGCTGCTTGCAAACAAAAAAACCACCGC
TACCAGCGGTGGTTTGTTTGCCGGATCAAGAGCTACCAACTCTTTTTCCGAAGGTAACTGGCTTCAGCAG
AGCGCAGATACCAAATACTGTCCTTCTAGTGTAGCCGTAGTTAGGCCACCACTTCAAGAACTCTGTAGCA
CCGCCTACATACCTCGCTCTGCTAATCCTGTTACCAGTGGCTGCTGCCAGTGGCGATAAGTCGTGTCTTA
CCGGGTTGGACTCAAGACGATAGTTACCGGATAAGGCGCAGCGGTCGGGCTGAACGGGGGGTTCGTGCAC
ACAGCCCAGCTTGGAGCGAACGACCTACACCGAACTGAGATACCTACAGCGTGAGCATTGAGAAAGCGCC
ACGCTTCCCGAAGGGAGAAAGGCGGACAGGTATCCGGTAAGCGGCAGGGTCGGAACAGGAGAGCGCACGA
GGGAGCTTCCAGGGGGAAACGCCTGGTATCTTTATAGTCCTGTCGGGTTTCGCCACCTCTGACTTGAGCG
TCGATTTTTGTGATGCTCGTCAGGGGGGCGGAGCCTATGGAAAAACGCCAGCAACGCGGCCTTTTTACGG
TTCCTGGCCTTTTGCTGGCCTTTTGCTCACATGTTCTTTCCTGCGTTATCCCCTGATTCTGTGGATAACC
GTATTACCGCCTTTGAGTGAGCTGATACCGCTCGCCGCAGCCGAACGACCGAGCGCAGCGAGTCAGTGAG
CGAGGAAGCGGAAGAGCGCCCAATACGCAAACCGCCTCTCCCCGCGCGTTGGCCGATTCATTAATGCAGC
TGGCACGACAGGTTTCCCGACTGGAAAGCGGGCAGTGAGCGCAACGCAATTAATGTGAGTTAGCTCACTC
ATTAGGCACCCCAGGCTTTACACTTTATGCTTCCGGCTCGTATGTTGTGTGGAATTGTGAGCGGATAACA
ATTTCACACAGGAAACAGCTATGACCATGATTACGCCAAGCTGTAAGTTTAAACATGATCTTACTAACTA
ACTATTCTCATTTAAATTTTCAGAGCTTAAAAATGGCTGAAATCACTCACAACGATGGATACGCTAACAA
CTTGGAAATGAAAT
