>Addgene plasmid #19629 | pGC97 | addgene partial sequence | sequence record 25454 | 19269 with GFP-R
CNCCTTTACTCATTTTTTCTACCGGTACCTTACGCTTCTTCTTTGGAGCAGTCATTTTTTCTGCCGGTAC
CTTACGCTTCTTCTTTGGAGCAGTCATTTTTTCTGCCGGTACCTTACGCTTCTTCTTTGGAGCAGTCATT
TTTTCTGCCGGTACCTTACGCTTCTTCTTTGGAGCAGTCATTTTTTCTGAGCTCGGTACCCGGGGATCTT
GAAGTTCCTATTCCGAAGTTCCTATTCTCTAGAAAGTATAGGAACTTCAGAGCGCTTTTGAAGCTAGAAC
TAGTGGATCTGATATCACCACTTTGTACAAGAAAGCTGAACGAGAAACGTAAAATGATATAAATATCAAT
ATATTAAATTAGATTTTGCATAAAAAACAGACTACATAATACTGTAAAACACAACATATCCAGTCACTAT
GGTCGACCTGCAGACTGGCTGTGTATAAGGGAGCCTGACATTTATATTCCCCAGAACATCAGGTTAATGG
CGTTTTTGATGTCATTTTCGCGGTGGCTGAGATCAGCCACTTCTTCCCCGATAACGGAGACCGGCACACT
GGCCATATCGGTGGTCATCATGCGCCAGCTTTCATCCCCGATATGCACCACCGGGTAAAGTTCACGGGAG
ACTTTATCTGACAGCAGACGTGCACTGGCCAGGGGGATCACCATCCGTCGCCCGGGGCGTGTCNATAATA
TCACTCTGTACNTCCN
